>Addgene plasmid #23814 | pDONR223-CAMK2D | depositor partial sequence | sequence record 11095 | Author sequence
ATGGCTTCGACCACAACCTGCACCAGGTTCACGGACGAGTATCAGCTTTTCGAGGAGCTTGGAAAGGGGG
CATTCTCAGTGGTGAGAAGATGTATGAAAATTCCTACTGGACAAGAATATGCTGCCAAAATTATCAACAC
CAAAAAGCTTTCTGCTAGGGATCATCAGAAACTAGAAAGAGAAGCTAGAATCTGCCGTCTTTTGAAGCAC
CCTAATATTGTGCGACTTCATGATAGCATATCAGAAGAGGGCTTTCACTACTTGGTGTTTGATTTAGTTA
CTGGAGGTGAACTGTTTGAAGACATAGTGGCAAGAGAATACTACAGTGAAGCTGATGCCAGTCATTGTAT
ACAGCAGATTCTAGAAAGTGTTAATCATTGTCACCTAAATGGCATAGTTCACAGGGACCTGAAGCCTGAG
AATTTGCTTTTAGCTAGCAAATCCAAGGGAGCAGCTGTGAAATTGGCAGACTTTGGCTTAGCCATAGAAG
TTCAAGGGGACCAGCAGGCGTGGTTTGGTTTTGCTGGCACACCTGGATATCTTTCTCCAGAAGTTTTACG
TAAAGATCCTTATGGAAAGCCAGTGGATATGTGGGCATGTGGTGTCATTCTCTATATTCTACTTGTGGGG
TATCCACCCTTCTGGGATGAAGACCAACACAGACTCTATCAGCAGATCAAGGCTGGAGCTTATGATTTTC
CATCACCAGAATGGGACACGGTGACTCCTGAAGCCAAAGACCTCATCAATAAAATGCTTACTATCAACCC
TGCCAAACGCATCACAGCCTCAGAGGCACTGAAGCACCCATGGATCTGTCAACGTTCTACTGTTGCTTCC
ATGATGCACAGACAGGAGACTGTAGACTGCTTGAAGAAATTTAATGCTAGAAGAAAACTAAAGGGTGCCA
TCTTGACAACTATGCTGGCTACAAGGAATTTCTCAGCAGCCAAGAGTTTGTTGAAGAAACCAGATGGAGT
AAAGGAGTCAACTGAGAGTTCAAATACAACAATTGAGGATGAAGATGTGAAAGCACGAAAGCAAGAGATT
ATCAAAGTCACTGAACAACTGATCGAAGCTATCAACAATGGGGACTTTGAAGCCTACACAAAAATCTGTG
ACCCAGGCCTTACTGCTTTTGAACCTGAAGCTTTGGGTAATTTAGTGGAAGGGATGGATTTTCACCGATT
CTACTTTGAAAATGCTTTGTCCAAAAGCAATAAACCAATCCACACTATTATTCTAAACCCTCATGTACAT
CTGGTAGGGGATGATGCCGCCTGCATAGCATATATTAGGCTCACACAGTACATGGATGGCAGTGGAATGC
CAAAGACAATGCAGTCAGAAGAGACTCGTGTGTGGCACCGCCGGGATGGAAAGTGGCAGAATGTTCATTT
TCATCGCTCGGGGTCACCAACAGTACCCATCAAGTAA
