>Addgene plasmid #23814 | pDONR223-CAMK2D | addgene partial sequence | sequence record 29642 | 23814 with M13pUC-fwd
CTCGGGCCCAATAATGATTTTATTTTGACTGATAGTGACCTGTTCGTTGCAACAAATTGATGAGCAATGC
TTTTTTATAATGCCAACTTTGTACAAAAAAGTTGGCATGGCTTCGACCACAACCTGCACCAGGTTCACGG
ACGAGTATCAGCTTTTCGAGGAGCTTGGAAAGGGGGCATTCTCAGTGGTGAGAAGATGTATGAAAATTCC
TACTGGACAAGAATATGCTGCCAAAATTATCAACACCAAAAAGCTTTCTGCTAGGGATCATCAGAAACTA
GAAAGAGAAGCTAGAATCTGCCGTCTTTTGAAGCACCCTAATATTGTGCGACTTCATGATAGCATATCAG
AAGAGGGCTTTCACTACTTGGTGTTTGATTTAGTTACTGGAGGTGAACTGTTTGAAGACATAGTGGCAAG
AGAATACTACAGTGAAGCTGATGCCAGTCATTGTATACAGCAGATTCTAGAAAGTGTTAATCATTGTCAC
CTAAATGGCATAGTTCACAGGGACCTGAAGCCTGAGAATTTGCTTTTAGCTAGCAAATCCAAGGGAGCAG
CTGTGAAATTGGCAGACTTTGGCTTAGCCATAGAAGTTCAAGGGGACCAGCAGGCGTGGTTTGGTTTTGC
TGGCACACCTGGATATCTTTCTCCAGAAGTTTTACGTAAAGATCCTTATGGAAAGCCAGTGGATATGTGG
GCATGTGGTGTCATTCTCTATATTCTACTTGTGGGGTATCCACCCTTCTGGGATGAAGACCAACACAGAC
TCTATCAGCAGATCAA
