[The description below was written by a language model from this plasmid's Addgene catalogue record.]
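Description:
pDONR223-CAMK2D is a Gateway entry clone built on the Invitrogen pDONR223 donor backbone (about 5 kb without insert) and carrying the human CAMK2D open reading frame, which encodes the delta isoform of calcium/calmodulin-dependent protein kinase II. The insert is recorded as 1437 bp and was introduced by Gateway recombination. The plasmid is maintained in E. coli as a high-copy construct under spectinomycin selection. No feature table accompanies the record, so the origin of replication and the exact recombination sites flanking the ORF are not itemised. In a clone of this type the ORF would normally sit between att sites that allow its transfer into destination vectors, and M13 forward and reverse primer sites flanking the insert are listed for sequence verification.

The defining design feature is that the ORF lacks a stop codon. This "open" configuration lets the coding sequence be recombined in frame into a destination vector that supplies a C-terminal epitope tag of choice together with the stop codon. The donor backbone is not intended as an expression vector, and the depositor notes explicitly state that it should not be transfected directly. Instead it serves as a shuttle and archival source of the kinase ORF. The depositors point to a separate set of four custom lentiviral destination vectors (the pLX301 to pLX304 series) for expressing such ORFs in mammalian cells. The clone belongs to a kit of ORF clones and is associated with a study of resistance to RAF inhibition through reactivation of the MAP kinase pathway.
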