Addgene plasmid #23814: pDONR223-CAMK2D
Depositing lab: William Hahn & David Root. Depositing organization: Dana-Farber Cancer Institute. Publication: COT drives resistance to RAF inhibition through MAP kinase pathway reactivation. Johannessen CM, Boehm JS, Kim SY, Thomas SR, Wardwell L, Johnson LA, Emery CM, Stransky N, Cogdill AP, Barretina J, Caponigro G, Hieronymus H, Murray RR, Salehi-Ashtiani K, Hill DE, Vidal M, Zhao JJ, Yang X, Alkan O, Kim S, Harris JL, Wilson CJ, Myer VE, Finan PM, Root DE, Roberts TM, Golub T, Flaherty KT, Dummer R, Weber BL, Sellers WR, Schlegel R, Wargo JA, Hahn WC, Garraway LA. Nature. 2010 Dec 16;468(7326):968-72. doi: 10.1038/nature09627 PubMed 21107320.
Backbone
  Vector backbone: pDONR223
  Backbone manufacturer: Invitrogen
  Backbone size w/o insert (bp): 5005
  Vector type: Gateway Donor vector
Growth in bacteria
  Bacterial resistance: Spectinomycin, 50 μg/mL
  Growth temperature: 37°C
  Growth strain: DH5alpha
  Copy number: High Copy
Gene/Insert
  Gene/Insert name: CAMK2D (alt name: calcium/calmodulin-dependent protein kinase (CaM kinase) II delta)
  Species: H. sapiens (human)
  Insert size (bp): 1437
  Entrez Gene: CAMK2D (a.k.a. CAMKD)
  Cloning method: Gateway Cloning
  Sequencing primers: 5′ M13pUC-fwd; 3′ M13rev
Terms and licenses: Academic/Nonprofit Terms; Industry Terms: Not Available to Industry
Depositor comments: The ORF has no Stop codon. This design enables easy recombination into a destination vector to add an epitope tag of choice and Stop codon to the ORF. Do NOT use this plasmid directly for transfections. A set of 4 custom lentiviral vectors is available ( pLX301 (http://www.addgene.org/25895/) , pLX302 (http://www.addgene.org/25896/) , pLX303 (http://www.addgene.org/25897/) , pLX304 (http://www.addgene.org/25890/) ) to be used to express these ORFs in mammalian cells. These plasmids are not included in the kit and must be ordered separately.
How to cite: pDONR223-CAMK2D was a gift from William Hahn & David Root (Addgene plasmid # 23814 ; http://n2t.net/addgene:23814 ; RRID:Addgene_23814)
